>Addgene plasmid #35525 | pET28a-Rx3(A7) | addgene full sequence | sequence record 198445 | Addgene NGS Result
ACTCACTATAGGGGAATTGTGAGCGGATAACAATTCCCCTCTAGAAATAATTTTGTTTAACTTTAAGAAG
GAGATATACCATGCCCAGCAGCCATCATCATCATCATCACAGCAGCGGCCTGGTGCCGCGCGGCAGCCAT
ATGACCGAGGAGGAGCAATTCGCACTCGCACTGAAGATGAGCGAGCAAGAGGCGGCGGCTGCCGCTGCTG
CCGCAGAAGAGGAAGAAGAACAGTTTGCTCTGGCTCTCAAAATGAGTGAACAGGAAGCTGCTGCCGCAGC
GGCGGCTGCCGAGGAGGAAGAAGAGCTCTTGAGGAAAGCCATTGCAGAAAGTCTGAATAGTTGCCGGCCT
TCTTGAGGATCCGAATTCGAGCTCCGTCGACAAGCTTGCGGCCGCACTCGAGCACCACCACCACCACCAC
TGAGATCCGGCTGCTAACAAAGCCCGAAAGGAAGCTGAGTTGGCTGCTGCCACCGCTGAGCAATAACTAG
CATAACCCCTTGGGGCCTCTAAACGGGTCTTGAGGGGTTTTTTGCTGAAAGGAGGAACTATATCCGGATT
GGCGAATGGG
[124 nt withheld, positions 571-694]
C
[91 nt withheld, positions 696-786]
A
[49 nt withheld, positions 788-836]
CCTTTGACGTTGGAGTCCACGTTCTTT
[37 nt withheld, positions 864-900]
ACCCTATCTCGGTCTATTCTTTTGATTTATAAGGGATTTTGCCGATTTCGGCCTATTGGTTAAAAAATGA
GCTGATTTAACAAAAATTTAACGCGAATTTTAACAAAATATTAACGCTTACAATTTAGGTGGCACTTTTC
GGGGAAATGTGCGCGGAACCCCTATTTGTTTATTTTTCTAAATACATTCAAATATGTATCCGCTCATGAA
TTAATTCTTAGAAAAACTCATCGAGCATCAAATGAAACTGCAATTTATTCATATCAGGATTATCAATACC
ATATTTTTGAAAAAGCCGTTTCTGTAATGAAGGAGAAAACTCACCGAGGCAGTTCCATAGGATGGCAAGA
TCCTGGTATCGGTCTGCGATTCCGACTCGTCCAACATCAATACAACCTATTAATTTCCCCTCGTCAAAAA
TAAGGTTATCAAGTGAGAAATCACCATGAGTGACGACTGAATCCGGTGAGAATGGCAAAAGTTTATGCAT
TTCTTTCCAGACTTGTTCAACAGGCCAGCCATTACGCTCGTCATCAAAATCACTCGCATCAACCAAACCG
TTATTCATTCGTGATTGCGCCTGAGCGAGACGAAATACGCGATCGCTGTTAAAAGGACAATTACAAACAG
GAATCGAATGCAACCGGCGCAGGAACACTGCCAGCGCATCAACAATATTTTCACCTGAATCAGGATATTC
TTCTAATACCTGGAATGCTGTTTTCCCGGGGATCGCAGTGGTGAGTAACCATGCATCATCAGGAGTACGG
ATAAAATGCTTGATGGTCGGAAGAGGCATAAATTCCGTCAGCCAGTTTAGTCTGACCATCTCATCTGTAA
CATCATTGGCAACGCTACCTTTGCCATGTTTCAGAAACAACTCTGGCGCATCGGGCTTCCCATACAATCG
ATAGATTGTCGCACCTGATTGCCCGACATTATCGCGAGCCCATTTATACCCATATAAATCAGCATCCATG
TTGGAATTTAATCGCGGCCTAGAGCAAGACGTTTCCCGTTGAATATGGCTCATAACACCCCTTGTATTAC
TGTTTATGTAAGCAGACAGTTTTATTGTTCATGACCAAAATCCCTTAACGTGAGTTTTCGTTCCACTGAG
CGTCAGACCCCGTAGAAAAGATCAAAGGATCTTCTTGAGATCCTTTTTTTCTGCGCGTAATCTGCTGCTT
GCAAACAAAAAAACCACCGCTACCAGCGGTGGTTTGTTTGCCGGATCAAGAGCTACCAACTCTTTTTCCG
AAGGTAACTGGCTTCAGCAGAGCGCAGATACCAAATACTGTCCTTCTAGTGTAGCCGTAGTTAGGCCACC
ACTTCAAGAACTCTGTAGCACCGCCTACATACCTCGCTCTGCTAATCCTGTTACCAGTGGCTGCTGCCAG
TGGCGATAAGTCGTGTCTTACCGGGTTGGACTCAAGACGATAGTTACCGGATAAGGCGCAGCGGTCGGGC
TGAACGGGGGGTTCGTGCACACAGCCCAGCTTGGAGCGAACGACCTACACCGAACTGAGATACCTACAGC
GTGAGCTATGAGAAAGCGCCACGCTTCCCGAAGGGAGAAAGGCGGACAGGTATCCGGTAAGCGGCAGGGT
CGGAACAGGAGAGCGCACGAGGGAGCTTCCAGGGGGAAACGCCTGGTATCTTTATAGTCCTGTCGGGTTT
CGCCACCTCTGACTTGAGCGTCGATTTTTGTGATGCTCGTCAGGGGGGCGGAGCCTATGGAAAAACGCCA
GCAACGCGGCCTTTTTACGGTTCCTGGCCTTTTGCTGGCCTTTTGCTCACATGTTCTTTCCTGCGTTATC
CCCTGATTCTGTGGATAACCGTATTACCGCCTTTGAGTGAGCTGATACCGCTCGCCGCAGCCGAACGACC
GAGCGCAGCGAGTCAGTGAGCGAGGAAGCGGAAGAGCGCCTGATGCGGTATTTTCTCCTTACGCATCTGT
GCGGTATTTCACACCGCAATGGTGCACTCTCAGTACAATCTGCTCTGATGCCGCATAGTTAAGCCAGTAT
ACACTCCGCTATCGCTACGTGACTGGGTCATGGCTGCGCCCCGACACCCGCCAACACCCGCTGACGCGCC
CTGACGGGCTTGTCTGCTCCCGGCATCCGCTTACAGACAAGCTGTGACCGTCTCCGGGAGCTGCATGTGT
CAGAGGTTTTCACCGTCATCACCGAAACGCGCGAGGCAGCTGCGGTAAAGCTCATCAGCGTGGTCGTGAA
GCGATTCACAGATGTCTGCCTGTTCATCCGCGTCCAGCTCGTTGAGTTTCTCCAGAAGCGTTAATGTCTG
GCTTCTGATAAAGCGGGCCATGTTAAGGGCGGTTTTTTCCTGTTTGGTCACTGATGCCTCCGTGTAAGGG
GGATTTCTGTTCATGGGGGTAATGATACCGATGAAACGAGAGAGGATGCTCACGATACGGGTTACTGATG
ATGAACATGCCCGGTTACTGGAACGTTGTGAGGGTAAACAACTGGCGGTATGGATGCGGCGGGACCAGAG
AAAAATCACTCAGGGTCAATGCCAGCGCTTCGTTAATACAGATGTAGGTGTTCCACAGGGTAGCCAGCAG
CATCCTGCGATGCAGATCCGGAACATAATGGTGCAGGGCGCTGACTTCCGCGTTTCCAGACTTTACGAAA
CACGGAAACCGAAGACCATTCATGTTGTTGCTCAGGTCGCAGACGTTTTGCAGCAGCAGTCGCTTCACGT
TCGCTCGCGTATCGGTGATTCATTCTGCTAACCAGTAAGGCAACCCCGCCAGCCTAGCCGGGTCCTCAAC
GACAGGAGCACGATCATGCGCACCCGTGGGGCCGCCATGCCGGCGATAATGGCCTGCTTCTCGCCGAAAC
GTTTGGTGGCGGGACCAGTGACGAAGGCTTGAGCGAGGGCGTGCAAGATTCCGAATACCGCAAGCGACAG
GCCGATCATCGTCGCGCTCCAGCGAAAGCGGTCCTCGCCGAAAATGACCCAGAGCGCTGCCGGCACCTGT
CCTACGAGTTGCATGATAAAGAAGACAGTCATAAGTGCGGCGACGATAGTCATGCCCCGCGCCCACCGGA
AGGAGCTGACTGGGTTGAAGGCTCTCAAGGGCATCGGTCGAGATCCCGGTGCCTAATGAGTGAGCTAACT
TACATTAATTGCGTTGCGCTCACTGCCCGCTTTCCAGTCGGGAAACCTGTCGTGCCAGCTGCATTAATGA
ATCGGCCAACGCGCGGGGAGAGGCGGTTTGCGTATTGGGCGCCAGGGTGGTTTTTCTTTTCACCAGTGAG
ACGGGCAACAGCTGATTGCCCTTCACCGCCTGGCCCTGAGAGAGTTGCAGCAAGCGGTCCACGCTGGTTT
GCCCCAGCAGGCGAAAATCCTGTTTGATGGTGGTTAACGGCGGGATATAACATGAGCTGTCTTCGGTATC
GTCGTATCCCACTACCGAGATATCCGCACCAACGCGCAGCCCGGACTCGGTAATGGCGCGCATTGCGCCC
AGCGCCATCTGATCGTTGGCAACCAGCATCGCAGTGGGAACGATGCCCTCATTCAGCATTTGCATGGTTT
GTTGAAAACCGGACATGGCACTCCAGTCGCCTTCCCGTTCCGCTATCGGCTGAATTTGATTGCGAGTGAG
ATATTTATGCCAGCCAGCCAGACGCAGACGCGCCGAGACAGAACTTAATGGGCCCGCTAACAGCGCGATT
TGCTGGTGACCCAATGCGACCAGATGCTCCACGCCCAGTCGCGTACCGTCTTCATGGGAGAAAATAATAC
TGTTGATGGGTGTCTGGTCAGAGACATCAAGAAATAACGCCGGAACATTAGTGCAGGCAGCTTCCACAGC
AATGGCATCCTGGTCATCCAGCGGATAGTTAATGATCAGCCCACTGACGCGTTGCGCGAGAAGATTGTGC
ACCGCCGCTTTACAGGCTTCGACGCCGCTTCGTTCTACCATCGACACCACCACGCTGGCACCCAGTTGAT
CGGCGCGAGATTTAATCGCCGCGACAATTTGCGACGGCGCGTGCAGGGCCAGACTGGAGGTGGCAACGCC
AATCAGCAACGACTGTTTGCCCGCCAGTTGTTGTGCCACGCGGTTGGGAATGTAATTCAGCTCCGCCATC
GCCGCTTCCACTTTTTCCCGCGTTTTCGCAGAAACGTGGCTGGCCTGGTTCACCACGCGGGAAACGGTCT
GATAAGAGACACCGGCATACTCTGCGACATCGTATAACGTTACTGGTTTCACATTCACCACCCTGAATTG
ACTCTCTTCCGGGCGCTATCATGCCATACCGCGAAAGGTTTTGCGCCATTCGATGGTGTCCGGGATCTCG
ACGCTCTCCCTTATGCGACTCCTGCATTAGGAAGCAGCCCAGTAGTAGGTTGAGGCCGTTGAGCACCGCC
GCCGCAAGGAATGGTGCATGCAAGGAGATGGCGCCCAACAGTCCCCCGGCCACGGGGCCTGCCACCATAC
CCACGCCGAAACAAGCGCTCATGAGCCCGAAGTGGCGAGCCCGATCTTCCCCATCGGTGATGTCGGCGAT
ATAGGCGCCAGCAACCGCACCTGTGGCGCCGGTGATGCCGGCCACGATGCGTCCGGCGTAGAGGATCGAG
ATCTCGATCCCGCGAAATTAATACG
Features (pLannotate 1.2.2; 21 found; start..end, strand, type, name):
     13..37      +  protein_bind   lac operator: The lac repressor binds to the lac operator to inhibit transcription in E. coli. This inhibition can be relieved by adding lactose or isopropyl-β-D-thiogalactopyranoside (IPTG). lac repressor encoded by lacI
     52..74      +  RBS            RBS: efficient ribosome binding site from bacteriophage T7 gene 10 (Olins and Rangwala, 1989)
     93..109     +  CDS            capTEV™ (fragment): composite tag for in vivo biotinylation, TEV protease cleavage, and 6xHis tagging
    120..137     +  CDS            thrombin site: thrombin recognition and cleavage site
    135..353     +  CDS            UIMC1 (fragment): UIMC1_HUMAN - Also known as RAP80, RXRIP110. Experimental evidence at protein level: Swiss-Prot protein existence level 1. Ubiquitin-binding protein (PubMed:24627472). Specifically recognizes and binds 'Lys-63'-linked ubiquitin (PubMed:19328070, Ref.38). Plays a central role in the BRCA1-A complex by specifically binding 'Lys-63'-linked ubiquitinated histones H2A and H2AX at DNA lesions sites, leading to target the BRCA1-BARD1 heterodimer to sites of DNA damage at double-strand breaks (DSBs). The BRCA1-A complex also possesses deubiquitinase activity that specifically removes 'Lys-63'- linked
    403..420     +  CDS            9xHis (fragment): 9xHis affinity tag
    430..479     +  CDS            SET1 (fragment): solubility-enhancement tag derived from T7 phage gene 10B
    487..534     +  terminator     T7 terminator: transcription terminator for bacteriophage T7 RNA polymerase
    571..999     +  rep_origin     f1 ori (sequence partly withheld): f1 bacteriophage origin of replication; arrow indicates direction of (+) strand synthesis
   1052..1109    +  promoter       AmpR promoter (fragment): bla
   1118..1933    -  CDS            KanR: aminoglycoside phosphotransferase; aph(3')-Ia; confers resistance to kanamycin in bacteria or G418 (Geneticin®) in eukaryotes
   2055..2643    +  rep_origin     ori: high-copy-number ColE1/pMB1/pBR322/pUC origin of replication
   2829..2968    -  misc_feature   bom: basis of mobility region from pBR322
   3070..3261    -  CDS            rop: Rop protein, which maintains plasmids at low copy number; rop
   3278..3658    +  CDS            YPB1_ECOLX: Protein predicted: Swiss-Prot protein existence level 4. From Escherichia coli.
   3730..4021    -  CDS            TcR (fragment): tetracycline efflux protein; tet; confers resistance to tetracycline
   4036..4057    -  protein_bind   CAP binding site: CAP binding activates transcription in the presence of cAMP. E. coli catabolite activator protein
   4070..5152    -  CDS            lacI: lac repressor; lacI; The lac repressor binds to the lac operator to inhibit transcription in E. coli. This inhibition can be relieved by adding lactose or isopropyl-β-D-thiogalactopyranoside (IPTG).
   5153..5230    -  promoter       lacI promoter: lacI
   5238..5517    -  CDS            TcR (fragment): tetracycline efflux protein; tet; confers resistance to tetracycline
   5539..12      +  promoter       T7 promoter (across the origin): promoter for bacteriophage T7 RNA polymerase
