[The description below was written by a language model from this plasmid's Addgene catalogue record and pLannotate feature annotations shown in this document.]
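Description:
pET28a-Rx3(A7) is a bacterial expression plasmid built on the Novagen pET28a backbone, carrying a small synthetic open reading frame (about 316 bp) cloned between the NdeI and BamHI sites, both of which remain intact. It is propagated in E. coli under kanamycin selection from the aph(3')-Ia KanR gene. Replication relies on a pBR322-type ColE1 origin accompanied by the bom region and the rop gene, which moderates copy number. An f1 origin is also present. The short tetracycline-resistance fragments and the predicted E. coli ORF flagged in the annotation appear to be backbone remnants rather than functional parts.

Expression is driven by a T7 promoter fused to a lac operator, followed by the T7 gene 10 ribosome binding site and closed by the T7 terminator. The plasmid-borne lacI gene supplies repressor, so transcription requires a host providing T7 RNA polymerase and is induced with IPTG. The encoded protein begins with an N-terminal His6 tag and a thrombin cleavage site, followed by the Rx3(A7) insert, which the feature table matches to a fragment of human UIMC1 (RAP80), a ubiquitin-binding protein that specifically recognises Lys63-linked ubiquitin chains. The record also notes a glycine-to-proline change at position 2. The vector's downstream His-tag sequence is annotated after the insert, but the record lists only the N-terminal tag, so the downstream tag is probably not part of the protein. According to the associated publication, the construct belongs to a set of engineered polyubiquitin-sensor proteins. It is suited to producing the His-tagged recombinant sensor for purification and for studies of linkage-specific ubiquitin binding. The record does not explain what the name "Rx3(A7)" means in terms of the sensor's design.
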