Addgene plasmid #35525: pET28a-Rx3(A7)
Depositing lab: Robert Cohen. Depositing organization: Colorado State University, Fort Collins. Publication: Polyubiquitin-sensor proteins reveal localization and linkage-type dependence of cellular ubiquitin signaling. Sims JJ, Scavone F, Cooper EM, Kane LA, Youle RJ, Boeke JD, Cohen RE. Nat Methods. 2012 Feb 5. doi: 10.1038/nmeth.1888. PubMed 22306808.
Backbone
  Vector backbone: pET28a
  Backbone manufacturer: Novagen
  Backbone size w/o insert (bp): 5369
  Modifications to backbone: changed G2 to P
  Vector type: Bacterial Expression
Growth in bacteria
  Bacterial resistance: Kanamycin, 50 μg/mL
  Growth temperature: 37°C
  Growth strain: DH5alpha
  Copy number: Unknown
Gene/Insert
  Gene/Insert name: His6-Rx3(A7)
  Species: Synthetic
  Insert size (bp): 316
  Mutation: Changed G2 to P
  Promoter: T7
  Tag / fusion protein: His6 (N terminal on insert)
  Cloning method: Restriction Enzyme; 5′ cloning site nde1 (not destroyed); 3′ cloning site BamH1 (not destroyed)
  Sequencing primers: 5′ T7 promoter; 3′ T7 terminator
Terms and licenses: Academic/Nonprofit Terms; Industry Terms: Not Available to Industry
How to cite: pET28a-Rx3(A7) was a gift from Robert Cohen (Addgene plasmid # 35525 ; http://n2t.net/addgene:35525 ; RRID:Addgene_35525)
