>Addgene plasmid #35525 | pET28a-Rx3(A7) | addgene partial sequence | sequence record 45489 | T7 5'-TAATACGACTCACTATAGGG-3'
AATAATTTTGTTTAACTTTAAGAAGGAGATATACCATGCCCAGCAGCCATCATCATCATCATCACAGCAG
CGGCCTGGTGCCGCGCGGCAGCCATATGACCGAGGAGGAGCAATTCGCACTCGCACTGAAGATGAGCGAG
CAAGAGGCGGCGGCTGCCGCTGCTGCCGCAGAAGAGGAAGAAGAACAGTTTGCTCTGGCTCTCAAAATGA
GTGAACAGGAAGCTGCTGCCGCAGCGGCGGCTGCCGAGGAGGAAGAAGAGCTCTTGAGGAAAGCCATTGC
AGAAAGTCTGAATAGTTGCCGGCCTTCTTGAGGATCCGAATTCGAGCTCCGTCGACAAGCTTGCGGCCGC
ACTCGAGCACCACCACCACCACCACTGAGATCCGGCTGCTAACAAAGCCCGAAAGGAAGCTGAGTTGGCT
GCTGCCACCGCTGAGCAATAACTAGCATAACCCCTTGGGGCCTCTAAACGGGTCTTGAGGGGTTTTTTGC
TGAAAGGAGGAACTATATCCGGATTGGCGAATGGG
[124 nt withheld, positions 526-649]
C
[91 nt withheld, positions 651-741]
A
[49 nt withheld, positions 743-791]
CCTTTGACGTTGGAGTCCACGTTCTTT
[37 nt withheld, positions 819-855]
ACCCTATCTCGGTCTATTCTTTTGATTTATAAGGGATTTTGCCGATTTCGGCCTATTGGTTAAAAAATGA
GCTGATTTACAA
